Addgene plasmid #77381: CSNK1A1L gRNA (BRDN0001145992)
Purpose: 3rd generation lentiviral gRNA plasmid targeting human CSNK1A1L
Depositing lab: John Doench & David Root. Depositing organization: Broad Institute. Publication: Optimized sgRNA design to maximize activity and minimize off-target effects of CRISPR-Cas9. Doench JG, Fusi N, Sullender M, Hegde M, Vaimberg EW, Donovan KF, Smith I, Tothova Z, Wilen C, Orchard R, Virgin HW, Listgarten J, Root DE. Nat Biotechnol. 2016 Jan 18. doi: 10.1038/nbt.3437. PubMed 26780180.
Backbone
  Vector backbone: lentiGuide-Puro
  Backbone manufacturer: Zhang Lab (Addgene plasmid # 52963)
  Vector type: Mammalian Expression, Lentiviral, CRISPR
  Selectable markers: Puromycin
Growth in bacteria
  Bacterial resistance: Ampicillin, 100 μg/mL
  Growth temperature: 37°C
  Growth strain: DH5alpha
  Copy number: High Copy
Gene/Insert
  Gene/Insert name: CSNK1A1L (alt names: CSNK1A1L; NM_145203.5)
  gRNA/shRNA sequence: GAGGGAAATACAAACTGGTG
  Species: H. sapiens (human)
  Entrez Gene: CSNK1A1L (a.k.a. CK1)
  Promoter: hU6
  Cloning method: Unknown
  Sequencing primers: 5′ U6-F; 3′ pS2-R
Terms and licenses: Academic/Nonprofit Terms; Industry Terms: Not Available to Industry
Depositor comments: The gRNA was designed to target the following Genbank reference sequence(s): NM_145203.5. Note that this plasmid does NOT contain Cas9. It should be used in conjunction with lentiCas9-Blast (Addgene #52962) or otherwise with cell lines already expressing Cas9. Browse the full kinome gRNA library at http://www.addgene.org/pooled-library/broadgpp-human-kinome/ or visit http://www.broadinstitute.org/rnai/public/ for detailed protocols and information.
How to cite: CSNK1A1L gRNA (BRDN0001145992) was a gift from John Doench & David Root (Addgene plasmid # 77381 ; http://n2t.net/addgene:77381 ; RRID:Addgene_77381)
