[The description below was written by a language model from this plasmid's Addgene catalogue record and pLannotate feature annotations shown in this document.]
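Description:
CSNK1A1L gRNA (BRDN0001145992) is a third-generation lentiviral guide RNA plasmid built on the lentiGuide-Puro backbone, designed to direct Streptococcus pyogenes Cas9 to the human casein kinase gene CSNK1A1L. It is propagated in E. coli as a high-copy plasmid using a ColE1/pUC-type origin with ampicillin selection through β-lactamase. An f1 origin, an SV40 origin and remnants of a lac/lacZα cloning region with T7 and T3 promoters are also annotated in the backbone.

The viral transfer cassette begins with an RSV promoter fused to a truncated HIV-1 5' LTR, which makes genomic RNA production independent of Tat. This is followed by the Ψ packaging signal with a gag fragment and by the Rev response element for Rev-dependent nuclear export. Within the proviral region, a human U6 RNA polymerase III promoter drives the 20-nucleotide spacer joined to the Cas9 gRNA scaffold, and a cPPT/CTS element lies just downstream to aid nuclear import of the viral genome. A second unit uses the EF-1α core promoter and its intron A to express puromycin N-acetyltransferase for selecting transduced mammalian cells, with a WPRE to boost transcript expression. The cassette ends in a self-inactivating ΔU3 3' LTR followed by an SV40 polyadenylation signal.

The plasmid carries no Cas9, so it must be used with a separate Cas9 vector or in cells that already express the nuclease. The guide was designed against a CSNK1A1L reference transcript and is associated with a human kinome gRNA library, so it can serve for individual CSNK1A1L knockout experiments in human cells.
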