Features (pLannotate 1.2.2; 29 found; start..end, strand, type, name):
     14..80      +  CDS            small t antigen (fragment): SV40 (simian virus 40) small t antigen
    106..317     +  promoter       EF-1α core promoter: core promoter for human elongation factor EF-1α
    318..1256    +  intron         EF-1α intron A: intron upstream of the start codon of human EF-1α
   1278..1877    +  CDS            PuroR (fragment): puromycin N-acetyltransferase; pac from Streptomyces; confers resistance to puromycin
   1893..2481    +  misc_feature   WPRE: woodchuck hepatitis virus posttranscriptional regulatory element
   2532..2551    +  misc_feature   cPPT/CTS (fragment): central polypurine tract and central termination sequence of HIV-1
   2553..2786    +  LTR            3' LTR (ΔU3): self-inactivating 3' long terminal repeat (LTR) from HIV-1
   2864..2985    +  polyA_signal   SV40 poly(A) signal: SV40 polyadenylation signal
   3025..3160    +  rep_origin     SV40 ori: SV40 origin of replication
   3181..3199    -  promoter       T7 promoter: promoter for bacteriophage T7 RNA polymerase
   3207..3362    +  CDS            lacZα (fragment): LacZα fragment of β-galactosidase; lacZ fragment
   3367..3795    +  rep_origin     f1 ori (sequence partly withheld): f1 bacteriophage origin of replication; arrow indicates direction of (+) strand synthesis
   3848..3952    +  promoter       AmpR promoter: bla
   3953..4813    +  CDS            AmpR: β-lactamase; bla; confers resistance to ampicillin, carbenicillin, and related antibiotics
   4984..5572    +  rep_origin     ori: high-copy-number ColE1/pMB1/pBR322/pUC origin of replication
   5755..5847    +  CDS            lacI (fragment): lac repressor; lacI; The lac repressor binds to the lac operator to inhibit transcription in E. coli. This inhibition can be relieved by adding lactose or isopropyl-β-D-thiogalactopyranoside (IPTG).
   5860..5881    +  protein_bind   CAP binding site: CAP binding activates transcription in the presence of cAMP. E. coli catabolite activator protein
   5896..5926    +  promoter       lac promoter: promoter for the E. coli lac operon
   5934..5950    +  protein_bind   lac operator: The lac repressor binds to the lac operator to inhibit transcription in E. coli. This inhibition can be relieved by adding lactose or isopropyl-β-D-thiogalactopyranoside (IPTG). lac repressor encoded by lacI
   5995..6013    +  promoter       T3 promoter: promoter for bacteriophage T3 RNA polymerase
   6041..6267    +  promoter       RSV promoter: Rous sarcoma virus enhancer/promoter
   6268..6448    +  LTR            5' LTR (truncated): truncated 5' long terminal repeat (LTR) from HIV-1
   6495..6620    +  misc_feature   HIV-1 Ψ: packaging signal of human immunodeficiency virus type 1
   6604..6967    +  CDS            HIV-1 gag (fragment): gag protein from human immunodeficiency virus 1; gag
   7113..7346    +  misc_feature   RRE: The Rev response element (RRE) of HIV-1 allows for Rev-dependent mRNA export from the nucleus to the cytoplasm.
   7723..7749    +  CDS            Rev (fragment): human immunodeficiency virus 1 (HIV-1) Rev protein; rev; enhances nuclear export of unspliced and incompletely spliced viral mRNAs
   7753..7993    +  promoter       U6 promoter: RNA polymerase III promoter for human U6 snRNA
   8023..8098    +  misc_RNA       gRNA scaffold: guide RNA scaffold for the Streptococcus pyogenes CRISPR/Cas9 system
   8154..8271    +  misc_feature   cPPT/CTS: central polypurine tract and central termination sequence of HIV-1
>Addgene plasmid #77381 | CSNK1A1L gRNA (BRDN0001145992) | addgene full sequence | sequence record 187652 | Addgene Assembled Sequence
CCCGGGTGCAAAGATGGATAAAGTTTTAAACAGAGAGGAATCTTTGCAGCTAATGGACCTTCTAGGTCTT
GAAAGGAGTGGGAATTGGCTCCGGTGCCCGTCAGTGGGCAGAGCGCACATCGCCCACAGTCCCCGAGAAG
TTGGGGGGAGGGGTCGGCAATTGATCCGGTGCCTAGAGAAGGTGGCGCGGGGTAAACTGGGAAAGTGATG
TCGTGTACTGGCTCCGCCTTTTTCCCGAGGGTGGGGGAGAACCGTATATAAGTGCAGTAGTCGCCGTGAA
CGTTCTTTTTCGCAACGGGTTTGCCGCCAGAACACAGGTAAGTGCCGTGTGTGGTTCCCGCGGGCCTGGC
CTCTTTACGGGTTATGGCCCTTGCGTGCCTTGAATTACTTCCACCTGGCTGCAGTACGTGATTCTTGATC
CCGAGCTTCGGGTTGGAAGTGGGTGGGAGAGTTCGAGGCCTTGCGCTTAAGGAGCCCCTTCGCCTCGTGC
TTGAGTTGAGGCCTGGCCTGGGCGCTGGGGCCGCCGCGTGCGAATCTGGTGGCACCTTCGCGCCTGTCTC
GCTGCTTTCGATAAGTCTCTAGCCATTTAAAATTTTTGATGACCTGCTGCGACGCTTTTTTTCTGGCAAG
ATAGTCTTGTAAATGCGGGCCAAGATCTGCACACTGGTATTTCGGTTTTTGGGGCCGCGGGCGGCGACGG
GGCCCGTGCGTCCCAGCGCACATGTTCGGCGAGGCGGGGCCTGCGAGCGCGGCCACCGAGAATCGGACGG
GGGTAGTCTCAAGCTGGCCGGCCTGCTCTGGTGCCTGGCCTCGCGCCGCCGTGTATCGCCCCGCCCTGGG
CGGCAAGGCTGGCCCGGTCGGCACCAGTTGCGTGAGCGGAAAGATGGCCGCTTCCCGGCCCTGCTGCAGG
GAGCTCAAAATGGAGGACGCGGCGCTCGGGAGAGCGGGCGGGTGAGTCACCCACACAAAGGAAAAGGGCC
TTTCCGTCCTCAGCCGTCGCTTCATGTGACTCCACGGAGTACCGGGCGCCGTCCAGGCACCTCGATTAGT
TCTCGAGCTTTTGGAGTACGTCGTCTTTAGGTTGGGGGGAGGGGTTTTATGCGATGGAGTTTCCCCACAC
TGAGTGGGTGGAGACTGAAGTTAGGCCAGCTTGGCACTTGATGTAATTCTCCTTGGAATTTGCCCTTTTT
GAGTTTGGATCTTGGTTCATTCTCAAGCCTCAGACAGTGGTTCAAAGTTTTTTTCTTCCATTTCAGGTGT
CGTGACGTACGGCCACCATGACCGAGTACAAGCCCACGGTGCGCCTCGCCACCCGCGACGACGTCCCCAG
GGCCGTACGCACCCTCGCCGCCGCGTTCGCCGACTACCCCGCCACGCGCCACACCGTCGATCCGGACCGC
CACATCGAGCGGGTCACCGAGCTGCAAGAACTCTTCCTCACGCGCGTCGGGCTCGACATCGGCAAGGTGT
GGGTCGCGGACGACGGCGCCGCCGTGGCGGTCTGGACCACGCCGGAGAGCGTCGAAGCGGGGGCGGTGTT
CGCCGAGATCGGCCCGCGCATGGCCGAGTTGAGCGGTTCCCGGCTGGCCGCGCAGCAACAGATGGAAGGC
CTCCTGGCGCCGCACCGGCCCAAGGAGCCCGCGTGGTTCCTGGCCACCGTCGGAGTCTCGCCCGACCACC
AGGGCAAGGGTCTGGGCAGCGCCGTCGTGCTCCCCGGAGTGGAGGCGGCCGAGCGCGCCGGGGTGCCCGC
CTTCCTGGAGACCTCCGCGCCCCGCAACCTCCCCTTCTACGAGCGGCTCGGCTTCACCGTCACCGCCGAC
GTCGAGGTGCCCGAAGGACCGCGCACCTGGTGCATGACCCGCAAGCCCGGTGCCTGAACGCGTTAAGTCG
ACAATCAACCTCTGGATTACAAAATTTGTGAAAGATTGACTGGTATTCTTAACTATGTTGCTCCTTTTAC
GCTATGTGGATACGCTGCTTTAATGCCTTTGTATCATGCTATTGCTTCCCGTATGGCTTTCATTTTCTCC
TCCTTGTATAAATCCTGGTTGCTGTCTCTTTATGAGGAGTTGTGGCCCGTTGTCAGGCAACGTGGCGTGG
TGTGCACTGTGTTTGCTGACGCAACCCCCACTGGTTGGGGCATTGCCACCACCTGTCAGCTCCTTTCCGG
GACTTTCGCTTTCCCCCTCCCTATTGCCACGGCGGAACTCATCGCCGCCTGCCTTGCCCGCTGCTGGACA
GGGGCTCGGCTGTTGGGCACTGACAATTCCGTGGTGTTGTCGGGGAAATCATCGTCCTTTCCTTGGCTGC
TCGCCTGTGTTGCCACCTGGATTCTGCGCGGGACGTCCTTCTGCTACGTCCCTTCGGCCCTCAATCCAGC
GGACCTTCCTTCCCGCGGCCTGCTGCCGGCTCTGCGGCCTCTTCCGCGTCTTCGCCTTCGCCCTCAGACG
AGTCGGATCTCCCTTTGGGCCGCCTCCCCGCGTCGACTTTAAGACCAATGACTTACAAGGCAGCTGTAGA
TCTTAGCCACTTTTTAAAAGAAAAGGGGGGACTGGAAGGGCTAATTCACTCCCAACGAAGACAAGATCTG
CTTTTTGCTTGTACTGGGTCTCTCTGGTTAGACCAGATCTGAGCCTGGGAGCTCTCTGGCTAACTAGGGA
ACCCACTGCTTAAGCCTCAATAAAGCTTGCCTTGAGTGCTTCAAGTAGTGTGTGCCCGTCTGTTGTGTGA
CTCTGGTAACTAGAGATCCCTCAGACCCTTTTAGTCAGTGTGGAAAATCTCTAGCAGTACGTATAGTAGT
TCATGTCATCTTATTATTCAGTATTTATAACTTGCAAAGAAATGAATATCAGAGAGTGAGAGGAACTTGT
TTATTGCAGCTTATAATGGTTACAAATAAAGCAATAGCATCACAAATTTCACAAATAAAGCATTTTTTTC
ACTGCATTCTAGTTGTGGTTTGTCCAAACTCATCAATGTATCTTATCATGTCTGGCTCTAGCTATCCCGC
CCCTAACTCCGCCCATCCCGCCCCTAACTCCGCCCAGTTCCGCCCATTCTCCGCCCCATGGCTGACTAAT
TTTTTTTATTTATGCAGAGGCCGAGGCCGCCTCGGCCTCTGAGCTATTCCAGAAGTAGTGAGGAGGCTTT
TTTGGAGGCCTAGGGACGTACCCAATTCGCCCTATAGTGAGTCGTATTACGCGCGCTCACTGGCCGTCGT
TTTACAACGTCGTGACTGGGAAAACCCTGGCGTTACCCAACTTAATCGCCTTGCAGCACATCCCCCTTTC
GCCAGCTGGCGTAATAGCGAAGAGGCCCGCACCGATCGCCCTTCCCAACAGTTGCGCAGCCTGAATGGCG
AATGGG
[124 nt withheld, positions 3367-3490]
C
[91 nt withheld, positions 3492-3582]
A
[49 nt withheld, positions 3584-3632]
CCTTTGACGTTGGAGTCCACGTTCTTT
[37 nt withheld, positions 3660-3696]
ACCCTATCTCGGTCTATTCTTTTGATTTATAAGGGATTTTGCCGATTTCGGCCTATTGGTTAAAAAATGA
GCTGATTTAACAAAAATTTAACGCGAATTTTAACAAAATATTAACGCTTACAATTTAGGTGGCACTTTTC
GGGGAAATGTGCGCGGAACCCCTATTTGTTTATTTTTCTAAATACATTCAAATATGTATCCGCTCATGAG
ACAATAACCCTGATAAATGCTTCAATAATATTGAAAAAGGAAGAGTATGAGTATTCAACATTTCCGTGTC
GCCCTTATTCCCTTTTTTGCGGCATTTTGCCTTCCTGTTTTTGCTCACCCAGAAACGCTGGTGAAAGTAA
AAGATGCTGAAGATCAGTTGGGTGCACGAGTGGGTTACATCGAACTGGATCTCAACAGCGGTAAGATCCT
TGAGAGTTTTCGCCCCGAAGAACGTTTTCCAATGATGAGCACTTTTAAAGTTCTGCTATGTGGCGCGGTA
TTATCCCGTATTGACGCCGGGCAAGAGCAACTCGGTCGCCGCATACACTATTCTCAGAATGACTTGGTTG
AGTACTCACCAGTCACAGAAAAGCATCTTACGGATGGCATGACAGTAAGAGAATTATGCAGTGCTGCCAT
AACCATGAGTGATAACACTGCGGCCAACTTACTTCTGACAACGATCGGAGGACCGAAGGAGCTAACCGCT
TTTTTGCACAACATGGGGGATCATGTAACTCGCCTTGATCGTTGGGAACCGGAGCTGAATGAAGCCATAC
CAAACGACGAGCGTGACACCACGATGCCTGTAGCAATGGCAACAACGTTGCGCAAACTATTAACTGGCGA
ACTACTTACTCTAGCTTCCCGGCAACAATTAATAGACTGGATGGAGGCGGATAAAGTTGCAGGACCACTT
CTGCGCTCGGCCCTTCCGGCTGGCTGGTTTATTGCTGATAAATCTGGAGCCGGTGAGCGTGGGTCTCGCG
GTATCATTGCAGCACTGGGGCCAGATGGTAAGCCCTCCCGTATCGTAGTTATCTACACGACGGGGAGTCA
GGCAACTATGGATGAACGAAATAGACAGATCGCTGAGATAGGTGCCTCACTGATTAAGCATTGGTAACTG
TCAGACCAAGTTTACTCATATATACTTTAGATTGATTTAAAACTTCATTTTTAATTTAAAAGGATCTAGG
TGAAGATCCTTTTTGATAATCTCATGACCAAAATCCCTTAACGTGAGTTTTCGTTCCACTGAGCGTCAGA
CCCCGTAGAAAAGATCAAAGGATCTTCTTGAGATCCTTTTTTTCTGCGCGTAATCTGCTGCTTGCAAACA
AAAAAACCACCGCTACCAGCGGTGGTTTGTTTGCCGGATCAAGAGCTACCAACTCTTTTTCCGAAGGTAA
CTGGCTTCAGCAGAGCGCAGATACCAAATACTGTTCTTCTAGTGTAGCCGTAGTTAGGCCACCACTTCAA
GAACTCTGTAGCACCGCCTACATACCTCGCTCTGCTAATCCTGTTACCAGTGGCTGCTGCCAGTGGCGAT
AAGTCGTGTCTTACCGGGTTGGACTCAAGACGATAGTTACCGGATAAGGCGCAGCGGTCGGGCTGAACGG
GGGGTTCGTGCACACAGCCCAGCTTGGAGCGAACGACCTACACCGAACTGAGATACCTACAGCGTGAGCT
ATGAGAAAGCGCCACGCTTCCCGAAGGGAGAAAGGCGGACAGGTATCCGGTAAGCGGCAGGGTCGGAACA
GGAGAGCGCACGAGGGAGCTTCCAGGGGGAAACGCCTGGTATCTTTATAGTCCTGTCGGGTTTCGCCACC
TCTGACTTGAGCGTCGATTTTTGTGATGCTCGTCAGGGGGGCGGAGCCTATGGAAAAACGCCAGCAACGC
GGCCTTTTTACGGTTCCTGGCCTTTTGCTGGCCTTTTGCTCACATGTTCTTTCCTGCGTTATCCCCTGAT
TCTGTGGATAACCGTATTACCGCCTTTGAGTGAGCTGATACCGCTCGCCGCAGCCGAACGACCGAGCGCA
GCGAGTCAGTGAGCGAGGAAGCGGAAGAGCGCCCAATACGCAAACCGCCTCTCCCCGCGCGTTGGCCGAT
TCATTAATGCAGCTGGCACGACAGGTTTCCCGACTGGAAAGCGGGCAGTGAGCGCAACGCAATTAATGTG
AGTTAGCTCACTCATTAGGCACCCCAGGCTTTACACTTTATGCTTCCGGCTCGTATGTTGTGTGGAATTG
TGAGCGGATAACAATTTCACACAGGAAACAGCTATGACCATGATTACGCCAAGCGCGCAATTAACCCTCA
CTAAAGGGAACAAAAGCTGGAGCTGCAAGCTTAATGTAGTCTTATGCAATACTCTTGTAGTCTTGCAACA
TGGTAACGATGAGTTAGCAACATGCCTTACAAGGAGAGAAAAAGCACCGTGCATGCCGATTGGTGGAAGT
AAGGTGGTACGATCGTGCCTTATTAGGAAGGCAACAGACGGGTCTGACATGGATTGGACGAACCACTGAA
TTGCCGCATTGCAGAGATATTGTATTTAAGTGCCTAGCTCGATACATAAACGGGTCTCTCTGGTTAGACC
AGATCTGAGCCTGGGAGCTCTCTGGCTAACTAGGGAACCCACTGCTTAAGCCTCAATAAAGCTTGCCTTG
AGTGCTTCAAGTAGTGTGTGCCCGTCTGTTGTGTGACTCTGGTAACTAGAGATCCCTCAGACCCTTTTAG
TCAGTGTGGAAAATCTCTAGCAGTGGCGCCCGAACAGGGACTTGAAAGCGAAAGGGAAACCAGAGGAGCT
CTCTCGACGCAGGACTCGGCTTGCTGAAGCGCGCACGGCAAGAGGCGAGGGGCGGCGACTGGTGAGTACG
CCAAAAATTTTGACTAGCGGAGGCTAGAAGGAGAGAGATGGGTGCGAGAGCGTCAGTATTAAGCGGGGGA
GAATTAGATCGCGATGGGAAAAAATTCGGTTAAGGCCAGGGGGAAAGAAAAAATATAAATTAAAACATAT
AGTATGGGCAAGCAGGGAGCTAGAACGATTCGCAGTTAATCCTGGCCTGTTAGAAACATCAGAAGGCTGT
AGACAAATACTGGGACAGCTACAACCATCCCTTCAGACAGGATCAGAAGAACTTAGATCATTATATAATA
CAGTAGCAACCCTCTATTGTGTGCATCAAAGGATAGAGATAAAAGACACCAAGGAAGCTTTAGACAAGAT
AGAGGAAGAGCAAAACAAAAGTAAGACCACCGCACAGCAAGCGGCCGCTGATCTTCAGACCTGGAGGAGG
AGATATGAGGGACAATTGGAGAAGTGAATTATATAAATATAAAGTAGTAAAAATTGAACCATTAGGAGTA
GCACCCACCAAGGCAAAGAGAAGAGTGGTGCAGAGAGAAAAAAGAGCAGTGGGAATAGGAGCTTTGTTCC
TTGGGTTCTTGGGAGCAGCAGGAAGCACTATGGGCGCAGCGTCAATGACGCTGACGGTACAGGCCAGACA
ATTATTGTCTGGTATAGTGCAGCAGCAGAACAATTTGCTGAGGGCTATTGAGGCGCAACAGCATCTGTTG
CAACTCACAGTCTGGGGCATCAAGCAGCTCCAGGCAAGAATCCTGGCTGTGGAAAGATACCTAAAGGATC
AACAGCTCCTGGGGATTTGGGGTTGCTCTGGAAAACTCATTTGCACCACTGCTGTGCCTTGGAATGCTAG
TTGGAGTAATAAATCTCTGGAACAGATTTGGAATCACACGACCTGGATGGAGTGGGACAGAGAAATTAAC
AATTACACAAGCTTAATACACTCCTTAATTGAAGAATCGCAAAACCAGCAAGAAAAGAATGAACAAGAAT
TATTGGAATTAGATAAATGGGCAAGTTTGTGGAATTGGTTTAACATAACAAATTGGCTGTGGTATATAAA
ATTATTCATAATGATAGTAGGAGGCTTGGTAGGTTTAAGAATAGTTTTTGCTGTACTTTCTATAGTGAAT
AGAGTTAGGCAGGGATATTCACCATTATCGTTTCAGACCCACCTCCCAACCCCGAGGGGACCCAGAGAGG
GCCTATTTCCCATGATTCCTTCATATTTGCATATACGATACAAGGCTGTTAGAGAGATAATTAGAATTAA
TTTGACTGTAAACACAAAGATATTAGTACAAAATACGTGACGTAGAAAGTAATAATTTCTTGGGTAGTTT
GCAGTTTTAAAATTATGTTTTAAAATGGACTATCATATGCTTACCGTAACTTGAAAGTATTTCGATTTCT
TGGCTTTATATATCTTGTGGAAAGGACGAAACACCGGAGGGAAATACAAACTGGTGGTTTTAGAGCTAGA
AATAGCAAGTTAAAATAAGGCTAGTCCGTTATCAACTTGAAAAAGTGGCACCGAGTCGGTGCTTTTTTAA
GCTTGGCGTAACTAGATCTTGAGACAAATGGCAGTATTCATCCACAATTTTAAAAGAAAAGGGGGGATTG
GGGGGTACAGTGCAGGGGAAAGAATAGTAGACATAATAGCAACAGACATACAAACTAAAGAATTACAAAA
ACAAATTACAAAAATTCAAAATTTTCGGGTTTATTACAGGGACAGCAGAGATCCACTTTGGCGCCGGCTC
GAGGGGG
