>Addgene plasmid #77381 | CSNK1A1L gRNA (BRDN0001145992) | depositor partial sequence | sequence record 144841 | Target Sequence
GAGGGAAATACAAACTGGTG
