>Addgene plasmid #77381 | CSNK1A1L gRNA (BRDN0001145992) | addgene partial sequence | sequence record 187651 | hU6-F
TAGAAAGTAATAATTTCTTGGGTAGTTTGCAGTTTTAAAATTATGTTTTAAAATGGACTATCATATGCTT
ACCGTAACTTGAAAGTATTTCGATTTCTTGGCTTTATATATCTTGTGGAAAGGACGAAACACCGGAGGGA
AATACAAACTGGTGTTTTAGAGCTAGAAATAGCAAGTTAAAATAAGGCTAGTCCGTTATCAACTTGAAAA
AGTGGCACCGAGTCGGTGCTTTTTTAAGCTTGGCGTAACTAGATCTTGAGACAAATGGCAGTATTCATCC
ACAATTTTAAAAGAAAAGGGGGGATTGGGGGGTACAGTGCAGGGGAAAGAATAGTAGACATAATAGCAAC
AGACATACAAACTAAAGAATTACAAAAACAAATTACAAAAATTCAAAATTTTCGGGTTTATTACAGGGAC
AGCAGAGATCCACTTTGGCGCCGGCTCGAGGGGGCCCGGGTGCAAAGATGGATAAAGTTTTAAACAGAGA
GGAATCTTTGCAGCTAATGGACCTTCTAGGTCTTGAAAGGAGTGGGAATTGGCTCCGGTGCCCGTCAGTG
GGCAGAGCGC
